Addgene plasmid #136536: pSLIK_neo_3xflag_CHEK2
Purpose: Lentiviral expression vector for an inducible 3xflag-tagged CHEK2
Depositing lab: Kevin Janes. Depositing organization: University of Virginia. Publication: Sporadic activation of an oxidative stress-dependent NRF2-p53 signaling network in breast epithelial spheroids and premalignancies. Pereira EJ, Burns JS, Lee CY, Marohl T, Calderon D, Wang L, Atkins KA, Wang CC, Janes KA. Sci Signal. 2020 Apr 14;13(627). pii: 13/627/eaba4200. doi: 10.1126/scisignal.aba4200. PubMed 32291314.
Backbone
  Vector backbone: pSLIK-Neo
  Backbone manufacturer: Addgene #25735
  Backbone size w/o insert (bp): 13290
  Vector type: Mammalian Expression, Lentiviral ; destinatioin vector for gateway cloning
  Selectable markers: Neomycin (select with G418)
Growth in bacteria
  Bacterial resistance: Ampicillin, 100 μg/mL
  Growth temperature: 37°C
  Growth strain: NEB Stable
  Copy number: Unknown
Gene/Insert
  Gene/Insert name: CHEK2
  Species: H. sapiens (human)
  Insert size (bp): 1632
  GenBank ID: NM_007194
  Entrez Gene: CHEK2 (a.k.a. CDS1, CHK2, HuCds1, LFS2, PP1425, RAD53, TPDS4, hCds1)
  Tag / fusion protein: 3x FLAG (N terminal on insert)
  Cloning method: Gateway Cloning
  Sequencing primers: 5′ CMV-F
Terms and licenses: Academic/Nonprofit Terms; Industry Terms: Not Available to Industry
How to cite: pSLIK_neo_3xflag_CHEK2 was a gift from Kevin Janes (Addgene plasmid # 136536 ; http://n2t.net/addgene:136536 ; RRID:Addgene_136536)
