[The description below was written by a language model from this plasmid's Addgene catalogue record and pLannotate feature annotations shown in this document.]
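Description:
pSLIK_neo_3xflag_CHEK2 is a single-vector, doxycycline-inducible HIV-1-based lentiviral expression plasmid built on the pSLIK-Neo backbone. It carries human CHEK2 with an N-terminal 3xFLAG tag, introduced by Gateway recombination. It is propagated in E. coli through a high-copy ColE1/pUC-type origin and ampicillin resistance (AmpR). The backbone also contains an f1 origin and an SV40/EM7-driven bleomycin/Zeocin resistance cassette lying outside the viral transfer region. The catalogue calls the vector a Gateway destination vector, but the annotated attB1 and attB2 sites flanking the insert show that this is the recombined expression clone.

A CMV enhancer/promoter sits upstream of the truncated 5' LTR and drives production of the viral genomic RNA in packaging cells. The transfer region includes the Ψ packaging signal, a gag fragment, the RRE for Rev-dependent nuclear export and the cPPT/CTS. A WPRE lies ahead of the 3' LTR, and a bGH polyadenylation signal follows it.

Between the att sites, a tight Tet-responsive (TRE) promoter, annotated as a fragment, controls the 3xFLAG-CHEK2 open reading frame. CHEK2 encodes the checkpoint serine/threonine kinase that responds to DNA double-strand breaks. Downstream, a constitutive human UbC promoter expresses the reverse tetracycline transactivator rtTA3. An EMCV IRES links rtTA3 to the neomycin phosphotransferase gene, so one transcript supplies both the inducer-responsive activator and G418 selection.

Transduced mammalian cells can therefore be selected with G418, and tagged CHEK2 can be switched on with doxycycline, with FLAG available for detection or immunoprecipitation. The associated study concerns NRF2-p53 signalling in breast epithelial spheroids. The feature table derives from a partial NGS assembly.
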