Features (pLannotate 1.2.2; 40 found; start..end, strand, type, name):
      1..181     +  LTR            5' LTR (truncated): truncated 5' long terminal repeat (LTR) from HIV-1
    228..353     +  misc_feature   HIV-1 Ψ: packaging signal of human immunodeficiency virus type 1
    337..700     +  CDS            HIV-1 gag (fragment): gag protein from human immunodeficiency virus 1; gag
    846..1079    +  misc_feature   RRE: The Rev response element (RRE) of HIV-1 allows for Rev-dependent mRNA export from the nucleus to the cytoplasm.
   1456..1556    +  CDS            Rev (fragment): human immunodeficiency virus 1 (HIV-1) Rev protein; rev; enhances nuclear export of unspliced and incompletely spliced viral mRNAs
   1606..1723    +  misc_feature   cPPT/CTS: central polypurine tract and central termination sequence of HIV-1
   1780..1804    +  protein_bind   attB1: mutant version of attB; recombination site for the Gateway® BP reaction BP Clonase™
   1835..2044    +  promoter       tight TRE promoter (fragment): Tet-responsive promoter PTight, consisting of seven tet operator sequences followed by the minimal CMV promoter
   2053..2118    +  CDS            3xFLAG: three tandem FLAG® epitope tags, followed by an enterokinase cleavage site
   2125..3753    +  CDS            CHEK2: CHK2_HUMAN - Also known as CDS1, CHK2, RAD53. Experimental evidence at protein level: Swiss-Prot protein existence level 1. Serine/threonine-protein kinase which is required for checkpoint-mediated cell cycle arrest, activation of DNA repair and apoptosis in response to the presence of DNA double-strand breaks. May also negatively regulate cell cycle progression during unperturbed cell cycles. Following activation, phosphorylates numerous effectors preferentially at the consensus sequence [L-X-R-X-X-S/T]. Regulates cell cycle checkpoint arrest through phosphorylation of CDC25A, CDC25B and CDC2
   3792..3816    -  protein_bind   attB2: mutant version of attB; recombination site for the Gateway® BP reaction BP Clonase™
   3866..5077    +  promoter       UbC promoter: human ubiquitin C promoter
   5136..5833    +  CDS            rtTA3 (fragment): reverse tetracycline transactivator 3 activates expression from Tet-responsive promoters in the presence of doxycycline
   5763..5873    +  CDS            VP48: 3 tandem repeats of the minimal activation domain of herpes simplex virus VP16 (Cheng et al., 2013)
   6028..6490    +  misc_feature   IRES: internal ribosome entry site (IRES) of the encephalomyocarditis virus (EMCV)
   6506..7300    +  CDS            NeoR/KanR: aminoglycoside phosphotransferase from Tn5; aph(3')-II (or nptII); confers resistance to neomycin, kanamycin, and G418 (Geneticin®)
   7328..7411    +  CDS            large T antigen (fragment): large T antigen from SV40 (simian virus 40)
   7445..7468    +  misc_feature   MCS (fragment): pBluescript multiple cloning site
   7468..8056    +  misc_feature   WPRE: woodchuck hepatitis virus posttranscriptional regulatory element
   8057..8076    +  misc_feature   MCS (fragment): pBluescript multiple cloning site
   8078..8578    +  CDS            nef (fragment): NEF_HV1LA - Experimental evidence at protein level: Swiss-Prot protein existence level 1. Extracellular Nef protein targets CD4(+) T-lymphocytes for apoptosis by interacting with CXCR4 surface receptors. From Human immunodeficiency virus type 1 group M subtype B (isolate Lai) (HIV-1).
   8585..8765    +  LTR            5' LTR (truncated): truncated 5' long terminal repeat (LTR) from HIV-1
   8797..9021    +  polyA_signal   bGH poly(A) signal: bovine growth hormone polyadenylation signal
   9025..9046    +  promoter       SV40 promoter (fragment): SV40 enhancer and early promoter
   9067..9495    +  rep_origin     f1 ori (sequence partly withheld): f1 bacteriophage origin of replication; arrow indicates direction of (+) strand synthesis
   9509..9838    +  promoter       SV40 promoter: SV40 enhancer and early promoter
   9886..9933    +  promoter       EM7 promoter: synthetic bacterial promoter&nbsp
   9952..10326   +  CDS            BleoR: antibiotic-binding protein; Sh ble from Streptoalloteichus hindustanus; confers resistance to bleomycin, phleomycin, and Zeocin™
  10336..10461   +  CDS            ble (fragment): BLE_KLEPN - Experimental evidence at protein level: Swiss-Prot protein existence level 1. Binding protein with a strong affinity to the bleomycin family of antibiotics. Binds to CL990; an antimitotic-antibiotic compound. From Klebsiella pneumoniae.
  10456..10577   +  polyA_signal   SV40 poly(A) signal: SV40 polyadenylation signal
  10648..10670   -  protein_bind   lac operator (fragment): The lac repressor binds to the lac operator to inhibit transcription in E. coli. This inhibition can be relieved by adding lactose or isopropyl-β-D-thiogalactopyranoside (IPTG). lac repressor encoded by lacI
  10674..10704   -  promoter       lac promoter: promoter for the E. coli lac operon
  10719..10740   -  protein_bind   CAP binding site: CAP binding activates transcription in the presence of cAMP. E. coli catabolite activator protein
  10753..10845   -  CDS            lacI (fragment): lac repressor; lacI; The lac repressor binds to the lac operator to inhibit transcription in E. coli. This inhibition can be relieved by adding lactose or isopropyl-β-D-thiogalactopyranoside (IPTG).
  11028..11616   -  rep_origin     ori: high-copy-number ColE1/pMB1/pBR322/pUC origin of replication
  11787..12647   -  CDS            AmpR: β-lactamase; bla; confers resistance to ampicillin, carbenicillin, and related antibiotics
  12648..12752   -  promoter       AmpR promoter: bla
  12811..12863   -  misc_feature   bom (fragment): basis of mobility region from pBR322
  13018..13397   +  enhancer       CMV enhancer: human cytomegalovirus immediate early enhancer
  13398..13597   +  promoter       CMV promoter: human cytomegalovirus (CMV) immediate early promoter
>Addgene plasmid #136536 | pSLIK_neo_3xflag_CHEK2 | addgene full sequence | sequence record 291735 | Addgene Partial NGS Result
GGGTCTCTCTGGTTAGACCAGATCTGAGCCTGGGAGCTCTCTGGCTAACTAGGGAACCCACTGCTTAAGC
CTCAATAAAGCTTGCCTTGAGTGCTTCAAGTAGTGTGTGCCCGTCTGTTGTGTGACTCTGGTAACTAGAG
ATCCCTCAGACCCTTTTAGTCAGTGTGGAAAATCTCTAGCAGTGGCGCCCGAACAGGGACTTGAAAGCGA
AAGGGAAACCAGAGGAGCTCTCTCGACGCAGGACTCGGCTTGCTGAAGCGCGCACGGCAAGAGGCGAGGG
GCGGCGACTGGTGAGTACGCCAAAAATTTTGACTAGCGGAGGCTAGAAGGAGAGAGATGGGTGCGAGAGC
GTCAGTATTAAGCGGGGGAGAATTAGATCGCGATGGGAAAAAATTCGGTTAAGGCCAGGGGGAAAGAAAA
AATATAAATTAAAACATATAGTATGGGCAAGCAGGGAGCTAGAACGATTCGCAGTTAATCCTGGCCTGTT
AGAAACATCAGAAGGCTGTAGACAAATACTGGGACAGCTACAACCATCCCTTCAGACAGGATCAGAAGAA
CTTAGATCATTATATAATACAGTAGCAACCCTCTATTGTGTGCATCAAAGGATAGAGATAAAAGACACCA
AGGAAGCTTTAGACAAGATAGAGGAAGAGCAAAACAAAAGTAAGACCACCGCACAGCAAGCGGCCGCTGA
TCTTCAGACCTGGAGGAGGAGATATGAGGGACAATTGGAGAAGTGAATTATATAAATATAAAGTAGTAAA
AATTGAACCATTAGGAGTAGCACCCACCAAGGCAAAGAGAAGAGTGGTGCAGAGAGAAAAAAGAGCAGTG
GGAATAGGAGCTTTGTTCCTTGGGTTCTTGGGAGCAGCAGGAAGCACTATGGGCGCAGCGTCAATGACGC
TGACGGTACAGGCCAGACAATTATTGTCTGGTATAGTGCAGCAGCAGAACAATTTGCTGAGGGCTATTGA
GGCGCAACAGCATCTGTTGCAACTCACAGTCTGGGGCATCAAGCAGCTCCAGGCAAGAATCCTGGCTGTG
GAAAGATACCTAAAGGATCAACAGCTCCTGGGGATTTGGGGTTGCTCTGGAAAACTCATTTGCACCACTG
CTGTGCCTTGGAATGCTAGTTGGAGTAATAAATCTCTGGAACAGATTTGGAATCACACGACCTGGATGGA
GTGGGACAGAGAAATTAACAATTACACAAGCTTAATACACTCCTTAATTGAAGAATCGCAAAACCAGCAA
GAAAAGAATGAACAAGAATTATTGGAATTAGATAAATGGGCAAGTTTGTGGAATTGGTTTAACATAACAA
ATTGGCTGTGGTATATAAAATTATTCATAATGATAGTAGGAGGCTTGGTAGGTTTAAGAATAGTTTTTGC
TGTACTTTCTATAGTGAATAGAGTTAGGCAGGGATATTCACCATTATCGTTTCAGACCCACCTCCCAACC
CCGAGGGGACCCGACAGGCCCGAAGGAATAGAAGAAGAAGGTGGAGAGAGAGACAGAGACAGATCCATTC
GATTAGTGAACGGATCGGCACTGCGTGCGCCAATTCTGCAGACAAATGGCAGTATTCATCCACAATTTTA
AAAGAAAAGGGGGGATTGGGGGGTACAGTGCAGGGGAAAGAATAGTAGACATAATAGCAACAGACATACA
AACTAAAGAATTACAAAAACAAATTACAAAAATTCAAAATTTTCGGGTTTATTACAGGGACAGCAGAGAT
CCAGTTTGGTTAATTCTAGACAGTTATCAACAAGTTTGTACAAAAAAGCAGGCTTTAAAGGAACCAATTC
AGTCGACTGGATCCCGAGTTTACTCCCTATCAGTGATAGAGAACGTATGTCGAGTTTACTCCCTATCAGT
GATAGAGAACGTATGTCGAGTTTANTCCCTATCAGTGATAGAGAACGTATGTCGAGTTTACTCCCTATCA
GTGATAGAGAACGTATGTCGAGGTAGGCGTGTACGGTGGGAGGCCTATATAAGCAGAGCTCGTTTAGTGA
ACCGTCAGATCGCCACTAGATGGACTACAAAGACCATGACGGTGATTATAAAGATCATGACATCGATTAC
AAGGATGACGATGACAAGACTAGAATGTCTCGGGAGTCGGATGTTGAGGCTCAGCAGTCTCATGGCAGCA
GTGCCTGTTCACAGCCCCATGGCAGCGTTACCCAGTCCCAAGGCTCCTCCTCACAGTCCCAGGGCATATC
CAGCTCCTCTACCAGCACGATGCCAAACTCCAGCCAGTCCTCTCACTCCAGCTCTGGGACACTGAGCTCC
TTAGAGACAGTGTCCACTCAGGAACTCTATTCTATTCCTGAGGACCAAGAACCTGAGGACCAAGAACCTG
AGGAGCCTACCCCTGCCCCCTGGGCTCGATTATGGGCCCTTCAGGATGGATTTGCCAATCTTGAATGTGT
GAATGACAACTACTGGTTTGGGAGGGACAAAAGCTGTGAATATTGCTTTGATGAACCACTGCTGAAAAGA
ACAGATAAATACCGAACATACAGCAAGAAACACTTTCGGATTTTCAGGGAAGTGGGTCCTAAAAACTCTT
ACATTGCATACATAGAAGATCACAGTGGCAATGGAACCTTTGTAAATACAGAGCTTGTAGGGAAAGGAAA
ACGCCGTCCTTTGAATAACAATTCTGAAATTGCACTGTCACTAAGCAGAAATAAAGTTTTTGTCTTTTTT
GATCTGACTGTAGATGATCAGTCAGTTTATCCTAAGGCATTAAGAGATGAATACATCATGTCAAAAACTC
TTGGAAGTGGTGCCTGTGGAGAGGTAAAGCTGGCTTTCGAGAGGAAAACATGTAAGAAAGTAGCCATAAA
GATCATCAGCAAAAGGAAGTTTGCTATTGGTTCAGCAAGAGAGGCAGACCCAGCTCTCAATGTTGAAACA
GAAATAGAAATTTTGAAAAAGCTAAATCATCCTTGCATCATCAAGATTAAAAACTTTTTTGATGCAGAAG
ATTATTATATTGTTTTGGAATTGATGGAAGGGGGAGAGCTGTTTGACAAAGTGGTGGGGAATAAACGCCT
GAAAGAAGCTACCTGCAAGCTCTATTTTTACCAGATGCTCTTGGCTGTGCAGTACCTTCATGAAAACGGT
ATTATACACCGTGACTTAAAGCCAGAGAATGTTTTACTGTCATCTCAAGAAGAGGACTGTCTTATAAAGA
TTACTGATTTTGGGCACTCCAAGATTTTGGGAGAGACCTCTCTCATGAGAACCTTATGTGGAACCCCCAC
CTACTTGGCGCCTGAAGTTCTTGTTTCTGTTGGGACTGCTGGGTATAACCGTGCTGTGGACTGCTGGAGT
TTAGGAGTTATTCTTTTTATCTGCCTTAGTGGGTATCCACCTTTCTCTGAGCATAGGACTCAAGTGTCAC
TGAAGGATCAGATCACCAGTGGAAAATACAACTTCATTCCTGAAGTCTGGGCAGAAGTCTCAGAGAAAGC
TCTGGACCTTGTCAAGAAGTTGTTGGTAGTGGATCCAAAGGCACGTTTTACGACAGAAGAAGCCTTAAGA
CACCCGTGGCTTCAGGATGAAGACATGAAGAGAAAGTTTCAAGATCTTCTGTCTGAGGAAAATGAATCCA
CAGCTCTACCCCAGGTTCTAGCCCAGCCTTCTACTAGTCGAAAGCGGCCCCGTGAAGGGGAAGCCGAGGG
TGCCGAGACCACAAAGCGCCCAGCTGTGTGTGCTGCTGTGTTGTGACAATTGGAAGACTAATGCGTTTTC
GAGATATCTAGACCCAGCTTTCTTGTACAAAGTGGTTGATAACATCTCGAGCCATAAAGATGGTTAATTA
ACCCACCCAAGATCTGGCCTCCGCGCCGGGTTTTGGCGCCTCCCGCGGGCGCCCCCCTCCTCACGGCGAG
CGCTGCCACGTCAGACGAAGGGCGCAGCGAGCGTCCTGATCCTTCCGCCCGGACGCTCAGGACAGCGGCC
CGCTGCTCATAAGACTCGGCCTTAGAACCCCAGTATCAGCAGAAGGACATTTTAGGACGGGACTTGGGTG
ACTCTAGGGCACTGGTTTTCTTTCCAGAGAGCGGAACAGGCGAGGAAAAGTAGTCCCTTCTCGGCGATTC
TGCGGAGGGATCTCCGTGGGGCGGTGAACGCCGATGATTATATAAGGACGCGCCGGGTGTGGCACAGCTA
GTTCCGTCGCAGCCGGGATTTGGGTCGCGGTTCTTGTTTGTGGATCGCTGTGATCGTCACTTGGTGAGTA
GCGGGCTGCTGGGCTGGCCGGGGCTTTCGTGGCCGCCGGGCCGCTCGGTGGGACGGAAGCGTGTGGAGAG
ACCGCCAAGGGCTGTAGTCTGGGTCCGCGAGCAAGGTTGCCCTGAACTGGGGGTTGGGGGGAGCGCAGCA
AAATGGCGGCTGTTCCCGAGTCTTGAATGGAAGACGCTTGTGAGGCGGGCTGTGAGGTCGTTGAAACAAG
GTGGGGGGCATGGTGGGCGGCAAGAACCCAAGGTCTTGAGGCCTTCGCTAATGCGGGAAAGCTCTTATTC
GGGTGAGATGGGCTGGGGCACCATCTGGGGACCCTGACGTGAAGTTTGTCACTGACTGGAGAACTCGGTT
TGTCGTCTGTTGCGGGGGCGGCAGTTATGGCGGTGCCGTTGGGCAGTGCACCCGTACCTTTGGGAGCGCG
CGCCCTCGTCGTGTCGTGACGTCACCCGTTCTGTTGGCTTATAATGCAGGGTGGGGCCACCTGCCGGTAG
GTGTGCGGTAGGCTTTTCTCCGTCGCAGGACGCAGGGTTCGGGCCTAGGGTAGGCTCTCCTGAATCGACA
GGCGCCGGACCTCTGGTGAGGGGAGGGATAAGTGAGGCGTCAGTTTCTTTGGTCGGTTTTATGTACCTAT
CTTCTTAAGTAGCTGAAGCTCCGGTTTTGAACTATGCGCTCGGGGTTGGCGAGTGTGTTTTGTGAAGTTT
TTTAGGCACCTTTTGAAATGTAATCATTTGGGTCAATATGTAATTTTCAGTGTTAGACTAGTAAATTGTC
CGCTAAATTCTGGCCGTTTTTGGCTTTTTTGTTAGACGAAGCTTGGTACCGAGCTCGGATCTCCACCCCG
TACCGGTCCTGCAGTCGAATTCACCATGTCTAGACTGGACAAGAGCAAAGTCATAAACGGAGCTCTGGAA
TTACTCAATGGTGTCGGTATCGAAGGCCTGACGACAAGGAAACTCGCTCAAAAGCTGGGAGTTGAGCAGC
CTACCCTGTACTGGCACGTGAAGAACAAGCGGGCCCTGCTCGATGCCCTGCCAATCGAGATGCTGGACAG
GCATCATACCCACTTCTGCCCCCTGGAAGGCGAGTCATGGCAAGACTTTCTGCGGAACAACGCCAAGTCA
TACCGCTGTGCTCTCCTCTCACATCGCGACGGGGCTAAAGTGCATCTCGGCACCCGCCCAACAGAGAAAC
AGTACGAAACCCTGGAAAATCAGCTCGCGTTCCTGTGTCAGCAAGGCTTCTCCCTGGAGAACGCACTGTA
CGCTCTGTCCGCCGTGGGCCACTTTACACTGGGCTGCGTATTGGAGGAACAGGAGCATCAAGTAGCAAAA
GAGGAAAGAGAGACACCTACCACCGATTCTATGCCCCCACTTCTGAGACAAGCAATTGAGCTGTTCGACC
GGCAGGGAGCCGAACCTGCCTTCCTTTTCGGCCTGGAACTAATCATATGTGGCCTGGAGAAACAGCTAAA
GTGCGAAAGCGGCGGGCCGACCGACGCCCTTGACGATTTTGACTTAGACATGCTCCCAGCCGATGCCCTT
GACGACTTTGACCTTGATATGCTGCCTGCTGACGCTCTTGACGATTTTGACCTTGACATGCTCCCCGGGT
AACTAAGTAAGGATCCGCGGCCGCACTAGAGGAATTCCGCCCCTCTCCCCCCCCCCCTMWCGTTACTGGC
CGAAGCCGCTTGGAATAAGGCCGGTGTGCGTTTGTCTATATGTTATTTTCCACCATATTGCCGTCTTTTG
GCAATGTGAGGGCCCGGAAACCTGGCCCTGTCTTCTTGACGAGCATTCCTAGGGGTCTTTCCCCTCTCGC
CAAAGGAATGCAAGGTCTGTTGAATGTCGTGAAGGAAGCAGTTCCTCTGGAAGCTTCTTGAAGACAAACA
ACGTCTGTAGCGACCCTTTGCAGGCAGCGGAACCCCCCACCTGGCGACAGGTGCCTCTGCGGCCAAAAGC
CACGTGTATAAGATACACCTGCAAAGGCGGCACAACCCCAGTGCCACGTTGTGAGTTGGATAGTTGTGGA
AAGAGTCAAATGGCTCTCCTCAAGCGTATTCAACAAGGGGCTGAAGGATGCCCAGAAGGTACCCCATTGT
ATGGGATCTGATCTGGGGCCTCGGTGCACATGCTTTACATGTGTTTAGTCGAGGTTAAAAAAACGTCTAG
GCCCCCCGAACCACGGGGACGTGGTTTTCCTTTGAAAAACACGATGATAAGCTTACCGGTCCACCATGAT
TGAACAAGATGGATTGCACGCAGGTTCTCCGGCCGCTTGGGTGGAGAGGCTATTCGGCTATGACTGGGCA
CAACAGACAATCGGCTGCTCTGATGCCGCCGTGTTCCGGCTGTCAGCGCAGGGGCGCCCGGTTCTTTTTG
TCAAGACCGACCTGTCCGGTGCCCTGAATGAACTGCAAGACGAGGCAGCGCGGCTATCGTGGCTGGCCAC
GACGGGCGTTCCTTGCGCAGCTGTGCTCGACGTTGTCACTGAAGCGGGAAGGGACTGGCTGCTATTGGGC
GAAGTGCCGGGGCAGGATCTCCTGTCATCTCACCTTGCTCCTGCCGAGAAAGTATCCATCATGGCTGATG
CAATGCGGCGGCTGCATACGCTTGATCCGGCTACCTGCCCATTCGACCACCAAGCGAAACATCGCATCGA
GCGAGCACGTACTCGGATGGAAGCCGGTCTTGTCGATCAGGATGATCTGGACGAAGAGCATCAGGGGCTC
GCGCCAGCCGAACTGTTCGCCAGGCTCAAGGCGAGCATGCCCGACGGCGAGGATCTCGTCGTGACCCATG
GCGATGCCTGCTTGCCGAATATCATGGTGGAAAATGGCCGCTTTTCTGGATTCATCGACTGTGGCCGGCT
GGGTGTGGCGGACCGCTATCAGGACATAGCGTTGGCTACCCGTGATATTGCTGAAGAGCTTGGCGGCGAA
TGGGCTGACCGCTTCCTCGTGCTTTACGGTATCGCCGCTCCCGATTCGCAGCGCATCGCCTTCTATCGCC
TTCTTGACGAGTTCTTCTGATGTACAAGTAAAGCGGCCGCGACTCTAGATCATAATCAGCCATACCACAT
TTGTAGAGGTTTTACTTGCTTTAAAAAACCTCCCACACCTCCCCCTGAACCTGAAACATAAAATGAATGC
AATTGTTGTTGTTTAGTCCCTCCCAATTCGATATCAAGCTTATCGATAATCAACCTCTGGATTACAAAAT
TTGTGAAAGATTGACTGGTATTCTTAACTATGTTGCTCCTTTTACGCTATGTGGATACGCTGCTTTAATG
CCTTTGTATCATGCTATTGCTTCCCGTATGGCTTTCATTTTCTCCTCCTTGTATAAATCCTGGTTGCTGT
CTCTTTATGAGGAGTTGTGGCCCGTTGTCAGGCAACGTGGCGTGGTGTGCACTGTGTTTGCTGACGCAAC
CCCCACTGGTTGGGGCATTGCCACCACCTGTCAGCTCCTTTCCGGGACTTTCGCTTTCCCCCTCCCTATT
GCCACGGCGGAACTCATCGCCGCCTGCCTTGCCCGCTGCTGGACAGGGGCTCGGCTGTTGGGCACTGACA
ATTCCGTGGTGTTGTCGGGGAAATCATCGTCCTTTCCTTGGCTGCTCGCCTGTGTTGCCACCTGGATTCT
GCGCGGGACGTCCTTCTGCTACGTCCCTTCGGCCCTCAATCCAGCGGACCTTCCTTCCCGCGGCCTGCTG
CCGGCTCTGCGGCCTCTTCCGCGTCTTCGCCTTCGCCCTCAGACGAGTCGGATCTCCCTTTGGGCCGCCT
CCCCGCATCGATACCGTCGACCTCGATCGAGACCTAGAAAAACATGGAGCAATCACAAGTAGCAATACAG
CAGCTACCAATGCTGATTGTGCCTGGCTAGAAGCACAAGAGGAGGAGGAGGTGGGTTTTCCAGTCACACC
TCAGGTACCTTTAAGACCAATGACTTACAAGGCAGCTGTAGATCTTAGCCACTTTTTAAAAGAAAAGGGG
GGACTGGAAGGGCTAATTCACTCCCAACGAAGACAAGATATCCTTGATCTGTGGATCTACCACACACAAG
GCTACTTCCCTGATTGGCAGAACTACACACCAGGGCCAGGGATCAGATATCCACTGACCTTTGGATGGTG
CTACAAGCTAGTACCAGTTGAGCAAGAGAAGGTAGAAGAAGCCAATGAAGGAGAGAACACCCGCTTGTTA
CACCCTGTGAGCCTGCATGGGATGGATGACCCGGAGAGAGAAGTATTAGAGTGGAGGTTTGACAGCCGCC
TAGCATTTCATCACATGGCCCGAGAGCTGCATCCGGACTGTACTGGGTCTCTCTGGTTAGACCAGATCTG
AGCCTGGGAGCTCTCTGGCTAACTAGGGAACCCACTGCTTAAGCCTCAATAAAGCTTGCCTTGAGTGCTT
CAAGTAGTGTGTGCCCGTCTGTTGTGTGACTCTGGTAACTAGAGATCCCTCAGACCCTTTTAGTCAGTGT
GGAAAATCTCTAGCAGGGCCCGTTTAAACCCGCTGATCAGCCTCGACTGTGCCTTCTAGTTGCCAGCCAT
CTGTTGTTTGCCCCTCCCCCGTGCCTTCCTTGACCCTGGAAGGTGCCACTCCCACTGTCCTTTCCTAATA
AAATGAGGAAATTGCATCGCATTGTCTGAGTAGGTGTCATTCTATTCTGGGGGGTGGGGTGGGGCAGGAC
AGCAAGGGGGAGGATTGGGAAGACAATAGCAGGCATGCTGGGGATGCGGTGGGCTCTATGGCTTCTGAGG
CGGAAAGAACCAGCTGGGGCTCTAGGGGGTATCCCC
[124 nt withheld, positions 9067-9190]
C
[91 nt withheld, positions 9192-9282]
A
[49 nt withheld, positions 9284-9332]
CCTTTGACGTTGGAGTCCACGTTCTTT
[37 nt withheld, positions 9360-9396]
ACCCTATCTCGGTCTATTCTTTTGATTTATAAGGGATTTTGCCGATTTCGGCCTATTGGTTAAAAAATGA
GCTGATTTAACAAAAATTTAACGCGAATTAATTCTGTGGAATGTGTGTCAGTTAGGGTGTGGAAAGTCCC
CAGGCTCCCCAGCAGGCAGAAGTATGCAAAGCATGCATCTCAATTAGTCAGCAACCAGGTGTGGAAAGTC
CCCAGGCTCCCCAGCAGGCAGAAGTATGCAAAGCATGCATCTCAATTAGTCAGCAACCATAGTCCCGCCC
CTAACTCCGCCCATCCCGCCCCTAACTCCGCCCAGTTCCGCCCATTCTCCGCCCCATGGCTGACTAATTT
TTTTTATTTATGCAGAGGCCGAGGCCGCCTCTGCCTCTGAGCTATTCCAGAAGTAGTGAGGAGGCTTTTT
TGGAGGCCTAGGCTTTTGCAAAAAGCTCCCGGGAGCTTGTATATCCATTTTCGGATCTGATCAGCACGTG
TTGACAATTAATCATCGGCATAGTATATCGGCATAGTATAATACGACAAGGTGAGGAACTAAACCATGGC
CAAGTTGACCAGTGCCGTTCCGGTGCTCACCGCGCGCGACGTCGCCGGAGCGGTCGAGTTCTGGACCGAC
CGGCTCGGGTTCTCCCGGGACTTCGTGGAGGACGACTTCGCCGGTGTGGTCCGGGACGACGTGACCCTGT
TCATCAGCGCGGTCCAGGACCAGGTGGTGCCGGACAACACCCTGGCCTGGGTGTGGGTGCGCGGCCTGGA
CGAGCTGTACGCCGAGTGGTCGGAGGTCGTGTCCACGAACTTCCGGGACGCCTCCGGGCCGGCCATGACC
GAGATCGGCGAGCAGCCGTGGGGGCGGGAGTTCGCCCTGCGCGACCCGGCCGGCAACTGCGTGCACTTCG
TGGCCGAGGAGCAGGACTGACACGTGCTACGAGATTTCGATTCCACCGCCGCCTTCTATGAAAGGTTGGG
CTTCGGAATCGTTTTCCGGGACGCCGGCTGGATGATCCTCCAGCGCGGGGATCTCATGCTGGAGTTCTTC
GCCCACCCCAACTTGTTTATTGCAGCTTATAATGGTTACAAATAAAGCAATAGCATCACAAATTTCACAA
ATAAAGCATTTTTTTCACTGCATTCTAGTTGTGGTTTGTCCAAACTCATCAATGTATCTTATCATGTCTG
TATACCGTCGACCTCTAGCTAGAGCTTGGCGTAATCATGGTCATAGCTGTTTCCTGTGTGAAATTGTTAT
CCGCTCACAATTCCACACAACATACGAGCCGGAAGCATAAAGTGTAAAGCCTGGGGTGCCTAATGAGTGA
GCTAACTCACATTAATTGCGTTGCGCTCACTGCCCGCTTTCCAGTCGGGAAACCTGTCGTGCCAGCTGCA
TTAATGAATCGGCCAACGCGCGGGGAGAGGCGGTTTGCGTATTGGGCGCTCTTCCGCTTCCTCGCTCACT
GACTCGCTGCGCTCGGTCGTTCGGCTGCGGCGAGCGGTATCAGCTCACTCAAAGGCGGTAATACGGTTAT
CCACAGAATCAGGGGATAACGCAGGAAAGAACATGTGAGCAAAAGGCCAGCAAAAGGCCAGGAACCGTAA
AAAGGCCGCGTTGCTGGCGTTTTTCCATAGGCTCCGCCCCCCTGACGAGCATCACAAAAATCGACGCTCA
AGTCAGAGGTGGCGAAACCCGACAGGACTATAAAGATACCAGGCGTTTCCCCCTGGAAGCTCCCTCGTGC
GCTCTCCTGTTCCGACCCTGCCGCTTACCGGATACCTGTCCGCCTTTCTCCCTTCGGGAAGCGTGGCGCT
TTCTCATAGCTCACGCTGTAGGTATCTCAGTTCGGTGTAGGTCGTTCGCTCCAAGCTGGGCTGTGTGCAC
GAACCCCCCGTTCAGCCCGACCGCTGCGCCTTATCCGGTAACTATCGTCTTGAGTCCAACCCGGTAAGAC
ACGACTTATCGCCACTGGCAGCAGCCACTGGTAACAGGATTAGCAGAGCGAGGTATGTAGGCGGTGCTAC
AGAGTTCTTGAAGTGGTGGCCTAACTACGGCTACACTAGAAGAACAGTATTTGGTATCTGCGCTCTGCTG
AAGCCAGTTACCTTCGGAAAAAGAGTTGGTAGCTCTTGATCCGGCAAACAAACCACCGCTGGTAGCGGTG
GTTTTTTTGTTTGCAAGCAGCAGATTACGCGCAGAAAAAAAGGATCTCAAGAAGATCCTTTGATCTTTTC
TACGGGGTCTGACGCTCAGTGGAACGAAAACTCACGTTAAGGGATTTTGGTCATGAGATTATCAAAAAGG
ATCTTCACCTAGATCCTTTTAAATTAAAAATGAAGTTTTAAATCAATCTAAAGTATATATGAGTAAACTT
GGTCTGACAGTTACCAATGCTTAATCAGTGAGGCACCTATCTCAGCGATCTGTCTATTTCGTTCATCCAT
AGTTGCCTGACTCCCCGTCGTGTAGATAACTACGATACGGGAGGGCTTACCATCTGGCCCCAGTGCTGCA
ATGATACCGCGAGACCCACGCTCACCGGCTCCAGATTTATCAGCAATAAACCAGCCAGCCGGAAGGGCCG
AGCGCAGAAGTGGTCCTGCAACTTTATCCGCCTCCATCCAGTCTATTAATTGTTGCCGGGAAGCTAGAGT
AAGTAGTTCGCCAGTTAATAGTTTGCGCAACGTTGTTGCCATTGCTACAGGCATCGTGGTGTCACGCTCG
TCGTTTGGTATGGCTTCATTCAGCTCCGGTTCCCAACGATCAAGGCGAGTTACATGATCCCCCATGTTGT
GCAAAAAAGCGGTTAGCTCCTTCGGTCCTCCGATCGTTGTCAGAAGTAAGTTGGCCGCAGTGTTATCACT
CATGGTTATGGCAGCACTGCATAATTCTCTTACTGTCATGCCATCCGTAAGATGCTTTTCTGTGACTGGT
GAGTACTCAACCAAGTCATTCTGAGAATAGTGTATGCGGCGACCGAGTTGCTCTTGCCCGGCGTCAATAC
GGGATAATACCGCGCCACATAGCAGAACTTTAAAAGTGCTCATCATTGGAAAACGTTCTTCGGGGCGAAA
ACTCTCAAGGATCTTACCGCTGTTGAGATCCAGTTCGATGTAACCCACTCGTGCACCCAACTGATCTTCA
GCATCTTTTACTTTCACCAGCGTTTCTGGGTGAGCAAAAACAGGAAGGCAAAATGCCGCAAAAAAGGGAA
TAAGGGCGACACGGAAATGTTGAATACTCATACTCTTCCTTTTTCAATATTATTGAAGCATTTATCAGGG
TTATTGTCTCATGAGCGGATACATATTTGAATGTATTTAGAAAAATAAACAAATAGGGGTTCCGCGCACA
TTTCCCCGAAAAGTGCCACCTGACGTCGACGGATCGGGAGATCTCCCGATCCCCTATGGTGCACTCTCAG
TACAATCTGCTCTGATGCCGCATAGTTAAGCCAGTATCTGCTCCCTGCTTGTGTGTTGGAGGTCGCTGAG
TAGTGCGCGAGCAAAATTTAAGCTACAACAAGGCAAGGCTTGACCGACAATTGCATGAAGAATCTGCTTA
GGGTTAGGCGTTTTGCGCTGCTTCGCGATGTACGGGCCAGATATACGCGTTGACATTGATTATTGACTAG
TTATTAATAGTAATCAATTACGGGGTCATTAGTTCATAGCCCATATATGGAGTTCCGCGTTACATAACTT
ACGGTAAATGGCCCGCCTGGCTGACCGCCCAACGACCCCCGCCCATTGACGTCAATAATGACGTATGTTC
CCATAGTAACGCCAATAGGGACTTTCCATTGACGTCAATGGGTGGAGTATTTACGGTAAACTGCCCACTT
GGCAGTACATCAAGTGTATCATATGCCAAGTACGCCCCCTATTGACGTCAATGACGGTAAATGGCCCGCC
TGGCATTATGCCCAGTACATGACCTTATGGGACTTTCCTACTTGGCAGTACATCTACGTATTAGTCATCG
CTATTACCATGGTGATGCGGTTTTGGCAGTACATCAATGGGCGTGGATAGCGGTTTGACTCACGGGGATT
TCCAAGTCTCCACCCCATTGACGTCAATGGGAGTTTGTTTTGGCACCAAAATCAACGGGACTTTCCAAAA
TGTCGTAACAACTCCGCCCCATTGACGCAAATGGGCGGTAGGCGTGTACGGTGGGAGGTCTATATAAGCA
GCGCGTTTTGCCTGTACT
