>Addgene plasmid #136536 | pSLIK_neo_3xflag_CHEK2 | depositor partial sequence | sequence record 263399 | pSLIK_neo_3xflag_CHEK2 sequence 1718 bps
CTAGATGGACTACAAAGACCATGACGGTGATTATAAAGATCATGACATCGATTACAAGGATGACGATGAC
AAGACTAGAATGTCTCGGGAGTCGGATGTTGAGGCTCAGCAGTCTCATGGCAGCAGTGCCTGTTCACAGC
CCCATGGCAGCGTTACCCAGTCCCAAGGCTCCTCCTCACAGTCCCAGGGCATATCCAGCTCCTCTACCAG
CACGATGCCAAACTCCAGCCAGTCCTCTCACTCCAGCTCTGGGACACTGAGCTCCTTAGAGACAGTGTCC
ACTCAGGAACTCTATTCTATTCCTGAGGACCAAGAACCTGAGGACCAAGAACCTGAGGAGCCTACCCCTG
CCCCCTGGGCTCGATTATGGGCCCTTCAGGATGGATTTGCCAATCTTGAATGTGTGAATGACAACTACTG
GTTTGGGAGGGACAAAAGCTGTGAATATTGCTTTGATGAACCACTGCTGAAAAGAACAGATAAATACCGA
ACATACAGCAAGAAACACTTTCGGATTTTCAGGGAAGTGGGTCCTAAAAACTCTTACATTGCATACATAG
AAGATCACAGTGGCAATGGAACCTTTGTAAATACAGAGCTTGTAGGGAAAGGAAAACGCCGTCCTTTGAA
TAACAATTCTGAAATTGCACTGTCACTAAGCAGAAATAAAGTTTTTGTCTTTTTTGATCTGACTGTAGAT
GATCAGTCAGTTTATCCTAAGGCATTAAGAGATGAATACATCATGTCAAAAACTCTTGGAAGTGGTGCCT
GTGGAGAGGTAAAGCTGGCTTTCGAGAGGAAAACATGTAAGAAAGTAGCCATAAAGATCATCAGCAAAAG
GAAGTTTGCTATTGGTTCAGCAAGAGAGGCAGACCCAGCTCTCAATGTTGAAACAGAAATAGAAATTTTG
AAAAAGCTAAATCATCCTTGCATCATCAAGATTAAAAACTTTTTTGATGCAGAAGATTATTATATTGTTT
TGGAATTGATGGAAGGGGGAGAGCTGTTTGACAAAGTGGTGGGGAATAAACGCCTGAAAGAAGCTACCTG
CAAGCTCTATTTTTACCAGATGCTCTTGGCTGTGCAGTACCTTCATGAAAACGGTATTATACACCGTGAC
TTAAAGCCAGAGAATGTTTTACTGTCATCTCAAGAAGAGGACTGTCTTATAAAGATTACTGATTTTGGGC
ACTCCAAGATTTTGGGAGAGACCTCTCTCATGAGAACCTTATGTGGAACCCCCACCTACTTGGCGCCTGA
AGTTCTTGTTTCTGTTGGGACTGCTGGGTATAACCGTGCTGTGGACTGCTGGAGTTTAGGAGTTATTCTT
TTTATCTGCCTTAGTGGGTATCCACCTTTCTCTGAGCATAGGACTCAAGTGTCACTGAAGGATCAGATCA
CCAGTGGAAAATACAACTTCATTCCTGAAGTCTGGGCAGAAGTCTCAGAGAAAGCTCTGGACCTTGTCAA
GAAGTTGTTGGTAGTGGATCCAAAGGCACGTTTTACGACAGAAGAAGCCTTAAGACACCCGTGGCTTCAG
GATGAAGACATGAAGAGAAAGTTTCAAGATCTTCTGTCTGAGGAAAATGAATCCACAGCTCTACCCCAGG
TTCTAGCCCAGCCTTCTACTAGTCGAAAGCGGCCCCGTGAAGGGGAAGCCGAGGGTGCCGAGACCACAAA
GCGCCCAGCTGTGTGTGCTGCTGTGTTGTGACAATTGG
